Addgene plasmid #213051: pCR8-attL1-pegRNA-attR3
Purpose: Modular Unit carrying pegRNA and ngRNA scaffolds flanked by attL1 and attR3
Depositing lab: Bing Yang. Depositing organization: University of Missouri at Columbia. Publication: Modularly assembled multiplex prime editors for simultaneous editing of agronomically important genes in rice. Gupta A, Liu B, Raza S, Chen QJ, Yang B. Plant Commun. 2023 Oct 26:100741. doi: 10.1016/j.xplc.2023.100741. PubMed 37897041.
Backbone
  Vector backbone: pCR8
  Total vector size (bp): 4468
  Vector type: Bacterial Expression
Growth in bacteria
  Bacterial resistance: Spectinomycin, 50 μg/mL
  Growth temperature: 37°C
  Growth strain: DH5alpha
  Copy number: High Copy
Gene/Insert
  Gene/Insert name: sgRNA
  gRNA/shRNA sequence: GTTTAAGAGCTATGCTGGAAACAGCATAGCAAGTTTAAATAAGGCTAGTCCGTTATCAACTTGAAAAAGTGGCACCGAGTCGGTGC
  Promoter: 35S-CmYCLV-AtU6
  Cloning method: Gibson Cloning
  Sequencing primers: 5′ TAGCCTAGAAGTAGTCAAGG
Terms and licenses: Academic/Nonprofit Terms; Industry Terms: Not Available to Industry
How to cite: pCR8-attL1-pegRNA-attR3 was a gift from Bing Yang (Addgene plasmid # 213051 ; http://n2t.net/addgene:213051 ; RRID:Addgene_213051)
