[The description below was written by a language model from this plasmid's Addgene catalogue record and pLannotate feature annotations shown in this document.]
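Description:
pCR8-attL1-pegRNA-attR3 is a Gateway entry-type module built on the pCR8 backbone and maintained in E. coli through a high-copy ColE1/pUC origin, with selection by spectinomycin via the aadA (SmR) aminoglycoside adenylyltransferase gene. The catalogue lists it as a bacterial expression vector, but its payload is a plant guide RNA cassette, and the bacterial host serves for propagation and cloning. The catalogue gives a total size of 4468 bp, whereas the sequenced record annotated here is 4692 nt; the record does not explain the difference.

The cargo lies between an attL1 site and an attR3 site, upstream of which sit the rrnB T1 and T2 terminators that insulate the pCR8 cloning region. The promoter is recorded as a composite 35S-CmYCLV-AtU6 element, and the annotation detects fragments of the CaMV 35S and Arabidopsis U6 promoters. Downstream come two tRNA elements, each followed by a Streptococcus pyogenes Cas9 guide scaffold (the first annotated as a tracrRNA fragment), and the unit ends in the Arabidopsis HSP18.2 terminator. This layout is consistent with a single polycistronic transcript in which tRNA processing releases separate guides, matching the stated purpose of carrying both a pegRNA scaffold and a nicking guide (ngRNA) scaffold for prime editing. The record does not state any specific spacer, primer binding site or reverse transcriptase template sequences, so the plasmid appears to be a scaffold template into which target-specific parts are added.

The mismatched attL1/attR3 pair allows this unit to be joined in a defined order with other modules in multisite Gateway LR reactions. The associated publication describes modular assembly of multiplex prime editors for simultaneous editing of several genes in rice.
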