Features (pLannotate 1.2.2; 19 found; start..end, strand, type, name):
    882..1470    +  rep_origin     ori: high-copy-number ColE1/pMB1/pBR322/pUC origin of replication
   1653..1745    +  CDS            lacI (fragment): lac repressor; lacI; The lac repressor binds to the lac operator to inhibit transcription in E. coli. This inhibition can be relieved by adding lactose or isopropyl-β-D-thiogalactopyranoside (IPTG).
   1800..1827    -  terminator     rrnB T2 terminator: transcription terminator T2 from the E. coli rrnB gene
   1959..2002    +  terminator     rrnB T1 terminator: Escherichia coli rrnB; transcription terminator T1 from the E. coli rrnB gene
   2049..2085    -  CDS            lacZα (fragment): LacZα fragment of β-galactosidase; lacZ fragment
   2101..2200    +  protein_bind   attL1: mutant version of attL; recombination site for the Gateway® LR reaction LR Clonase™
   2390..2642    +  promoter       CaMV 35S promoter (fragment): strong constitutive promoter from cauliflower mosaic virus
   3129..3145    +  promoter       AtU6 promoter (fragment): consensus promoter from the three Arabidopsis U6 snRNA genes (Waibel and Filipowicz, 1990; Nekrasov et al., 2013)
   3207..3277    +  ncRNA          tRNA: Accession: RF00005 - tRNA
   3316..3383    +  misc_RNA       tracrRNA (fragment): trans-activating CRISPR RNA for the Streptococcus pyogenes CRISPR/Cas9 system
   3522..3593    +  ncRNA          tRNA: Accession: RF00005 - tRNA
   3620..3695    +  misc_RNA       gRNA scaffold: guide RNA scaffold for the Streptococcus pyogenes CRISPR/Cas9 system
   3804..4052    +  terminator     HSP terminator: efficient transcription terminator from the Arabidopsis thaliana heat shock protein 18.2 gene (Nagaya et al., 2010)
   4060..4183    +  protein_bind   attR3: mutant version of attR; recombination site for the Gateway® LR reaction LR Clonase™
   4184..4202    -  protein_bind   attL1 (fragment): mutant version of attL; recombination site for the Gateway® LR reaction LR Clonase™
   4220..4238    -  promoter       T7 promoter: promoter for bacteriophage T7 RNA polymerase
   4428..4451    +  promoter       Pc promoter (fragment): intI1 (promoter lies within the coding sequence); class 1 integron promoter
   4633..4691    +  ncRNA          AAC AAD leader: Accession: RF02912 - putative aminoglycoside riboswitch / attI site
   4690..789     +  CDS            SmR (across the origin): aminoglycoside adenylyltransferase (Murphy, 1985); aadA; confers resistance to spectinomycin and streptomycin
>Addgene plasmid #213051 | pCR8-attL1-pegRNA-attR3 | addgene full sequence | sequence record 422148 | Addgene NGS Result
AGGGAAGCGGTGATCGCCGAAGTATCGACTCAACTATCAGAGGTAGTTGGCGTCATCGAGCGCCATCTCG
AACCGACGTTGCTGGCCGTACATTTGTACGGCTCCGCAGTGGATGGCGGCCTGAAGCCACACAGTGATAT
TGATTTGCTGGTTACGGTGACCGTAAGGCTTGATGAAACAACGCGGCGAGCTTTGATCAACGACCTTTTG
GAAACTTCGGCTTCCCCTGGAGAGAGCGAGATTCTCCGCGCTGTAGAAGTCACCATTGTTGTGCACGACG
ACATCATTCCGTGGCGTTATCCAGCTAAGCGCGAACTGCAATTTGGAGAATGGCAGCGCAATGACATTCT
TGCAGGTATCTTCGAGCCAGCCACGATCGACATTGATCTGGCTATCTTGCTGACAAAAGCAAGAGAACAT
AGCGTTGCCTTGGTAGGTCCAGCGGCGGAGGAACTCTTTGATCCGGTTCCTGAACAGGATCTATTTGAGG
CGCTAAATGAAACCTTAACGCTATGGAACTCGCCGCCCGACTGGGCTGGCGATGAGCGAAATGTAGTGCT
TACGTTGTCCCGCATTTGGTACAGCGCAGTAACCGGCAAAATCGCGCCGAAGGATGTCGCTGCCGACTGG
GCAATGGAGCGCCTGCCGGCCCAGTATCAGCCCGTCATACTTGAAGCTAGACAGGCTTATCTTGGACAAG
AAGAAGATCGCTTGGCCTCGCGCGCAGATCAGTTGGAAGAATTTGTCCACTACGTGAAAGGCGAGATCAC
CAAGGTAGTCGGCAAATAACCCTCGAGCCACCCATGACCAAAATCCCTTAACGTGAGTTACGCGTCGTTC
CACTGAGCGTCAGACCCCGTAGAAAAGATCAAAGGATCTTCTTGAGATCCTTTTTTTCTGCGCGTAATCT
GCTGCTTGCAAACAAAAAAACCACCGCTACCAGCGGTGGTTTGTTTGCCGGATCAAGAGCTACCAACTCT
TTTTCCGAAGGTAACTGGCTTCAGCAGAGCGCAGATACCAAATACTGTTCTTCTAGTGTAGCCGTAGTTA
GGCCACCACTTCAAGAACTCTGTAGCACCGCCTACATACCTCGCTCTGCTAATCCTGTTACCAGTGGCTG
CTGCCAGTGGCGATAAGTCGTGTCTTACCGGGTTGGACTCAAGACGATAGTTACCGGATAAGGCGCAGCG
GTCGGGCTGAACGGGGGGTTCGTGCACACAGCCCAGCTTGGAGCGAACGACCTACACCGAACTGAGATAC
CTACAGCGTGAGCTATGAGAAAGCGCCACGCTTCCCGAAGGGAGAAAGGCGGACAGGTATCCGGTAAGCG
GCAGGGTCGGAACAGGAGAGCGCACGAGGGAGCTTCCAGGGGGAAACGCCTGGTATCTTTATAGTCCTGT
CGGGTTTCGCCACCTCTGACTTGAGCGTCGATTTTTGTGATGCTCGTCAGGGGGGCGGAGCCTATGGAAA
AACGCCAGCAACGCGGCCTTTTTACGGTTCCTGGCCTTTTGCTGGCCTTTTGCTCACATGTTCTTTCCTG
CGTTATCCCCTGATTCTGTGGATAACCGTATTACCGCCTTTGAGTGAGCTGATACCGCTCGCCGCAGCCG
AACGACCGAGCGCAGCGAGTCAGTGAGCGAGGAAGCGGAAGAGCGCCCAATACGCAAACCGCCTCTCCCC
GCGCGTTGGCCGATTCATTAATGCAGCTGGCACGACAGGTTTCCCGACTGGAAAGCGGGCAGTGAGCGCA
ACGCAATTAATACGCGTACCGCTAGCCAGGAAGAGTTTGTAGAAACGCAAAAAGGCCATCCGTCAGGATG
GCCTTCTGCTTAGTTTGATGCCTGGCAGTTTATGGCGGGCGTCCTGCCCGCCACCCTCCGGGCCGTTGCT
TCACAACGTTCAAATCCGCTCCCGGCGGATTTGTCCTACTCAGGAGAGCGTTCACCGACAAACAACAGAT
AAAACGAAAGGCCCAGTCTTCCGACTGAGCCTTTCGTTTTATTTGATGCCTGGCAGTTCCCTACTCTCGC
GTTAACGCTAGCATGGATGTTTTCCCAGTCACGACGTTGTAAAACGACGGCCAGTCTTAAGCTCGGGCCC
CAAATAATGATTTTATTTTGACTGATAGTGACCTGTTCGTTGCAACAAATTGATGAGCAATGCTTTTTTA
TAATGCCAACTTTGTACAAAAAAGCAGGCTCCGAATTATGGAGTCAAAGATTCAAATAGAGGACCTAACA
GAACTCGCCGTAAAGACTGGCGAACAGTTCATACAGAGTCTCTTACGACTCAATGACAAGAAGAAAATCT
TCGTCAACATGGTGGAGCACGACACACTTGTCTACTCCAAAAATATCAAAGATACAGTCTCAGAAGACCA
AAGGGCAATTGAGACTTTTCAACAAAGGGTAATATCCGGAAACCTCCTCGGATTCCATTGCCCAGCTATC
TGTCACTTTATTGTGAAGATAGTGGAAAAGGAAGGTGGCTCCTACAAATGCCATCATTGCGATAAAGGAA
AGGCCATCGTTGAAGATGCCTCTGCCGACAGTGGTCCCAAAGATGGACCCCCACCCACGAGGAGCATCGT
GGAAAAAGAAGACGTTCCAACCACGTCTTCAAAGCAAGTGGATTGATGTGATTGGCAGACATACTGTCCC
ACAAATGAAGATGGAATCTGTAAAAGAAAACGCGTGAAATAATGCGTCTGACAAAGGTTAGGTCGGCTGC
CTTTAATCAATACCAAAGTGGTCCCTACCACGATGGAAAAACTGTGCAGTCGGTTTGGCTTTTTCTGACG
AACAAATAAGATTCGTGGCCGACAGGTGGGGGTCCACCATGTGAAGGCATCTTCAGACTCCAATAATGGA
GCAATGACGTAAGGGCTTACGAAATAAGTAAGGGTAGTTTGGGAAATGTCCACTCACCCGTCAGTCTATA
AATACTTAGCCCCTCCCTCATTGTTAAGGGAGCAAAATCTCAGAGAGATAGTCCTAGAGAGAGAAAGAGA
GCAAGTAGCCTAGAAGTAGTCAAGGCGGCGAAGTATTCAGGCACGTGGCCAGGAAGAAGAAAAGCCAAGA
CGACGAAAACAGGTAAGAGCTAAGCATCTAGAAAGTTGAAAACAATCTTCAAAAGTCCCACATCGCTTAG
ATAAGAAAACGAAGCTGAGTTTATATACAGCTAGAGTCGAAGTAGTGATTGAACAAAGCACCAGTGGTCT
AGTGGTAGAATAGTACCCTGCCACGGTACAGACCCGGGTTCGATTCCCGGCTGGTGCAAGAGACGAGTCA
CGTCTCAGTTTAAGAGCTATGCTGGAAACAGCATAGCAAGTTTAAATAAGGCTAGTCCGTTATCAACTTG
AAAAAGTGGCACCGAGTCGGTGCAGAGACCACAGGATCCTTGGTCTCACGCGGTTCTATCTAGTTACGCG
TTAAACCAACTAGAAAGGCCGGCATGGTCCCAGCCTCCTCGCTGGCGCCGGCTGGGCAACATGCTTCGGC
ATGGCGAATGGGACAACAACAAATCAGAGTGGCGCAGCGGAAGCGTGGTGGGCCCATAACCCACAGGTCC
CAGGATCGAAACCTGGCTCTGATAAGAGACCACAGGATCCTTGGTCTCAGTTTTAGAGCTAGAAATAGCA
AGTTAAAATAAGGCTAGTCCGTTATCAACTTGAAAAAGTGGCACCGAGTCGGTGCTTTTTTTTTGGCCGG
CATGGTCCCAGCCTCCTCGCTGGCGCCGGCTGGGCAACATGCTTCGGCATGGCGAATGGGACTTTTTTTT
TGATATCTCCGGGGCTAATTGAATATGAAGATGAAGATGAAATATTTGGTGTGTCAAATAAAAAGCTGGT
GTGCTTAAGTTTGTGTTTTTTTCTTGGCTTGTTGTGTTATGAATTTGTGGCTTTTTCTAATATTAAATGA
ATGTAAGATCTCATTATAATGAATAAACAAATGTTTCTATAATCCATTGTGAATGTTTTGTTGGATCTCT
TCTGCAGCATATAACTACTGTATGTGCTATGGTATGGACTATGGAATATGATTAAAGATAAGGAATTCGC
AACTTTGTATAATAAAGTTGAACGAGAAACGTAAAATGATATAAATATCAATATATTAAATTAGATTTTG
CATAAAAAACAGACTACATAATACTGTAAAACACAACATATCCAGTCACTATGAAAATAAAATCATTATT
TGCCATCCAGCTGATATCCCCTATAGTGAGTCGTATTACATGGTCATAGCTGTTTCCTGGCAGCTCTGGC
CCGTGTCTCAAAATCTCTGATGTTACATTGCACAAGATAAAAATATATCATCATGCCTCCTCTAGACCAG
CCAGGACAGAAATGCCTCGACTTCGCTGCTACCCAAGGTTGCCGGGTGACGCACACCGTGGAAACGGATG
AAGGCACGAACCCAGTGGACATAAGCCTGTTCGGTTCGTAAGCTGTAATGCAAGTAGCGTATGCGCTCAC
GCAACTGGTCCAGAACCTTGACCGAACGCAGCGGTGGTAACGGCGCAGTGGCGGTTTTCATGGCTTGTTA
TGACTGTTTTTTTGGGGTACAGTCTATGCCTCGGGCATCCAAGCAGCAAGCGCGTTACGCCGTGGGTCGA
TGTTTGATGTTATGGAGCAGCAACGATGTTACGCAGCAGGGCAGTCGCCCTAAAACAAAGTTAAACATTA
TG
